>Addgene plasmid #127798 | pNapin-dsRED | addgene full sequence | sequence record 249656 | Addgene NGS Result
CATGCCAACCACAGGGTTCCCCTCGGGATCAAAGTACTTTGATCCAACCCCTCCGCTGCTATAGTGCAGT
CGGCTTCTGACGTTCAGTGCAGCCGTCTTCTGAAAACGACATGTCGCACAAGTCCTAAGTTACGCGACAG
GCTGCCGCCCTGCCCTTTTCCTGGCGTTTTCTTGTCGCGTGTTTTAGTCGCATAAAGTAGAATACTTGCG
ACTAGAACCGGAGACATTACGCCATGAACAAGAGCGCCGCCGCTGGCCTGCTGGGCTATGCCCGCGTCAG
CACCGACGACCAGGACTTGACCAACCAACGGGCCGAACTGCACGCGGCCGGCTGCACCAAGCTGTTTTCC
GAGAAGATCACCGGCACCAGGCGCGACCGCCCGGAGCTGGCCAGGATGCTTGACCACCTACGCCCTGGCG
ACGTTGTGACAGTGACCAGGCTAGACCGCCTGGCCCGCAGCACCCGCGACCTACTGGACATTGCCGAGCG
CATCCAGGAGGCCGGCGCGGGCCTGCGTAGCCTGGCAGAGCCGTGGGCCGACACCACCACGCCGGCCGGC
CGCATGGTGTTGACCGTGTTCGCCGGCATTGCCGAGTTCGAGCGTTCCCTAATCATCGACCGCACCCGGA
GCGGGCGCGAGGCCGCCAAGGCCCGAGGCGTGAAGTTTGGCCCCCGCCCTACCCTCACCCCGGCACAGAT
CGCGCACGCCCGCGAGCTGATCGACCAGGAAGGCCGCACCGTGAAAGAGGCGGCTGCACTGCTTGGCGTG
CATCGCTCGACCCTGTACCGCGCACTTGAGCGCAGCGAGGAAGTGACGCCCACCGAGGCCAGGCGGCGCG
GTGCCTTCCGTGAGGACGCATTGACCGAGGCCGACGCCCTGGCGGCCGCCGAGAATGAACGCCAAGAGGA
ACAAGCATGAAACCGCACCAGGACGGCCAGGACGAACCGTTTTTCATTACCGAAGAGATCGAGGCGGAGA
TGATCGCGGCCGGGTACGTGTTCGAGCCGCCCGCGCACGTCTCAACCGTGCGGCTGCATGAAATCCTGGC
CGGTTTGTCTGATGCCAAGCTGGCGGCCTGGCCGGCCAGCTTGGCCGCTGAAGAAACCGAGCGCCGCCGT
CTAAAAAGGTGATGTGTATTTGAGTAAAACAGCTTGCGTCATGCGGTCGCTGCGTATATGATGCGATGAG
TAAATAAACAAATACGCAAGGGGAACGCATGAAGGTTATCGCTGTACTTAACCAGAAAGGCGGGTCAGGC
AAGACGACCATCGCAACCCATCTAGCCCGCGCCCTGCAACTCGCCGGGGCCGATGTTCTGTTAGTCGATT
CCGATCCCCAGGGCAGTGCCCGCGATTGGGCGGCCGTGCGGGAAGATCAACCGCTAACCGTTGTCGGCAT
CGACCGCCCGACGATTGACCGCGACGTGAAGGCCATCGGCCGGCGCGACTTCGTAGTGATCGACGGAGCG
CCCCAGGCGGCGGACTTGGCTGTGTCCGCGATCAAGGCAGCCGACTTCGTGCTGATTCCGGTGCAGCCAA
GCCCTTACGACATATGGGCCACCGCCGACCTGGTGGAGCTGGTTAAGCAGCGCATTGAGGTCACGGATGG
AAGGCTACAAGCGGCCTTTGTCGTGTCGCGGGCGATCAAAGGCACGCGCATCGGCGGTGAGGTTGCCGAG
GCGCTGGCCGGGTACGAGCTGCCCATTCTTGAGTCCCGTATCACGCAGCGCGTGAGCTACCCAGGCACTG
CCGCCGCCGGCACAACCGTTCTTGAATCAGAACCCGAGGGCGACGCTGCCCGCGAGGTCCAGGCGCTGGC
CGCTGAAATTAAATCAAAACTCATTTGAGTTAATGAGGTAAAGAGAAAATGAGCAAAAGCACAAACACGC
TAAGTGCCGGCCGTCCGAGCGCACGCAGCAGCAAGGCTGCAACGTTGGCCAGCCTGGCAGACACGCCAGC
CATGAAGCGGGTCAACTTTCAGTTGCCGGCGGAGGATCACACCAAGCTGAAGATGTACGCGGTACGCCAA
GGCAAGACCATTACCGAGCTGCTATCTGAATACATCGCGCAGCTACCAGAGTAAATGAGCAAATGAATAA
ATGAGTAGATGAATTTTAGCGGCTAAAGGAGGCGGCATGGAAAATCAAGAACAACCAGGCACCGACGCCG
TGGAATGCCCCATGTGTGGAGGAACGGGCGGTTGGCCAGGCGTAAGCGGCTGGGTTGCCTGCCGGCCCTG
CAATGGCACTGGAACCCCCAAGCCCGAGGAATCGGCGTGAGCGGTCGCAAACCATCCGGCCCGGTACAAA
TCGGCGCGGCGCTGGGTGATGACCTGGTGGAGAAGTTGAAGGCCGCGCAGGCCGCCCAGCGGCAACGCAT
CGAGGCAGAAGCACGCCCCGGTGAATCGTGGCAAGCGGCCGCTGATCGAATCCGCAAAGAATCCCGGCAA
CCGCCGGCAGCCGGTGCGCCGTCGATTAGGAAGCCGCCCAAGGGCGACGAGCAACCAGATTTTTTCGTTC
CGATGCTCTATGACGTGGGCACCCGCGATAGTCGCAGCATCATGGACGTGGCCGTTTTCCGTCTGTCGAA
GCGTGACCGACGAGCTGGCGAGGTGATCCGCTACGAGCTTCCAGACGGGCACGTAGAGGTTTCCGCAGGG
CCGGCCGGCATGGCCAGTGTGTGGGATTACGACCTGGTACTGATGGCGGTTTCCCATCTAACCGAATCCA
TGAACCGATACCGGGAAGGGAAGGGAGACAAGCCCGGCCGCGTGTTCCGTCCACACGTTGCGGACGTACT
CAAGTTCTGCCGGCGAGCCGATGGCGGAAAGCAGAAAGACGACCTGGTAGAAACCTGCATTCGGTTAAAC
ACCACGCACGTTGCCATGCAGCGTACGAAGAAGGCCAAGAACGGCCGCCTGGTGACGGTATCCGAGGGTG
AAGCCTTGATTAGCCGCTACAAGATCGTAAAGAGCGAAACCGGGCGGCCGGAGTACATCGAGATCGAGCT
AGCTGATTGGATGTACCGCGAGATCACAGAAGGCAAGAACCCGGACGTGCTGACGGTTCACCCCGATTAC
TTTTTGATCGATCCCGGCATCGGCCGTTTTCTCTACCGCCTGGCACGCCGCGCCGCAGGCAAGGCAGAAG
CCAGATGGTTGTTCAAGACGATCTACGAACGCAGTGGCAGCGCCGGAGAGTTCAAGAAGTTCTGTTTCAC
CGTGCGCAAGCTGATCGGGTCAAATGACCTGCCGGAGTACGATTTGAAGGAGGAGGCGGGGCAGGCTGGC
CCGATCCTAGTCATGCGCTACCGCAACCTGATCGAGGGCGAAGCATCCGCCGGTTCCTAATGTACGGAGC
AGATGCTAGGGCAAATTGCCCTAGCAGGGGAAAAAGGTCGAAAAGGTCTCTTTCCTGTGGATAGCACGTA
CATTGGGAACCCAAAGCCGTACATTGGGAACCGGAACCCGTACATTGGGAACCCAAAGCCGTACATTGGG
AACCGGTCACACATGTAAGTGACTGATATAAAAGAGAAAAAAGGCGATTTTTCCGCCTAAAACTCTTTAA
AACTTATTAAAACTCTTAAAACCCGCCTGGCCTGTGCATAACTGTCTGGCCAGCGCACAGCCGAAGAGCT
GCAAAAAGCGCCTACCCTTCGGTCGCTGCGCTCCCTACGCCCCGCCGCTTCGCGTCGGCCTATCGCGGCC
GCTGGCCGCTCAAAAATGGCTGGCCTACGGCCAGGCAATCTACCAGGGCGCGGACAAGCCGCGCCGTCGC
CACTCGACCGCCGGCGCCCACATCAAGGCACCCTGCCTCGCGCGTTTCGGTGATGACGGTGAAAACCTCT
GACACATGCAGCTCCCGGAGACGGTCACAGCTTGTCTGTAAGCGGATGCCGGGAGCAGACAAGCCCGTCA
GGGCGCGTCAGCGGGTGTTGGCGGGTGTCGGGGCGCAGCCATGACCCAGTCACGTAGCGATAGCGGAGTG
TATACTGGCTTAACTATGCGGCATCAGAGCAGATTGTACTGAGAGTGCACCATATGCGGTGTGAAATACC
GCACAGATGCGTAAGGAGAAAATACCGCATCAGGCGCTCTTCCGCTTCCTCGCTCACTGACTCGCTGCGC
TCGGTCGTTCGGCTGCGGCGAGCGGTATCAGCTCACTCAAAGGCGGTAATACGGTTATCCACAGAATCAG
GGGATAACGCAGGAAAGAACATGTGAGCAAAAGGCCAGCAAAAGGCCAGGAACCGTAAAAAGGCCGCGTT
GCTGGCGTTTTTCCATAGGCTCCGCCCCCCTGACGAGCATCACAAAAATCGACGCTCAAGTCAGAGGTGG
CGAAACCCGACAGGACTATAAAGATACCAGGCGTTTCCCCCTGGAAGCTCCCTCGTGCGCTCTCCTGTTC
CGACCCTGCCGCTTACCGGATACCTGTCCGCCTTTCTCCCTTCGGGAAGCGTGGCGCTTTCTCATAGCTC
ACGCTGTAGGTATCTCAGTTCGGTGTAGGTCGTTCGCTCCAAGCTGGGCTGTGTGCACGAACCCCCCGTT
CAGCCCGACCGCTGCGCCTTATCCGGTAACTATCGTCTTGAGTCCAACCCGGTAAGACACGACTTATCGC
CACTGGCAGCAGCCACTGGTAACAGGATTAGCAGAGCGAGGTATGTAGGCGGTGCTACAGAGTTCTTGAA
GTGGTGGCCTAACTACGGCTACACTAGAAGGACAGTATTTGGTATCTGCGCTCTGCTGAAGCCAGTTACC
TTCGGAAAAAGAGTTGGTAGCTCTTGATCCGGCAAACAAACCACCGCTGGTAGCGGTGGTTTTTTTGTTT
GCAAGCAGCAGATTACGCGCAGAAAAAAAGGATCTCAAGAAGATCCTTTGATCTTTTCTACGGGGTCTGA
CGCTCAGTGCTGATGAATCCCACGTTAAGGGATTTTGGTCATGCATTCTAGGTACTAAAACAATTCATCC
AGTAAAATATAATATTTTATTTTCTCCCAATCAGGCTTGATCCCCAGTAAGTCAAAAAATAGCTCGACAT
ACTGTTCTTCCCCGATATCCTCCCTGATCGACCGGACGCAGAAGGCAATGTCATACCACTTGTCCGCCCT
GCCGCTTCTCCCAAGATCAATAAAGCCACTTACTTTGCCATCTTTCACAAAGATGTTGCTGTCTCCCAGG
TCGCCGTGGGAAAAGACAAGTTCCTCTTCGGGCTTTTCCGTCTTTAAAAAATCATACAGCTCGCGCGGAT
CTTTAAATGGAGTGTCTTCTTCCCAGTTTTCGCAATCCACATCGGCCAGATCGTTATTCAGTAAGTAATC
CAATTCGGCTAAGCGGCTGTCTAAGCTATTCGTATAGGGACAATCCGATATGTCGATGGAGTGAAAGAGC
CTGATGCACTCCGCATACAGCTCGATAATCTTTTCAGGGCTTTGTTCATCTTCATACTCTTCCGAGCAAA
GGACGCCATCGGCCTCACTCATGAGCAGATTGCTCCAGCCATCATGCCGTTCAAAGTGCAGGACCTTTGG
AACAGGCAGCTTTCCTTCCAGCCATAGCATCATGTCCTTTTCCCGTTCCACATCATAGGTGGTCCCTTTA
TACCGGCTGTCCGTCATTTTTAAATATAGGTTTTCATTTTCTCCCACCAGCTTATATACCTTAGCAGGAG
ACATTCCTTCCGTATCTTTTACGCAGCGGTATTTTTCGATCAGTTTTTTCAATTCCGGTGATATTCTCAT
TTTAGCCATTTATTATTTCCTTCCTCTTTTCTACAGTATTTAAAGATACCCCAAGAAGCTAATTATAACA
AGACGAACTCCAATTCACTGTTCCTTGCATTCTAAAACCTTAAATACCAGAAAACAGCTTTTTCAAAGTT
GTTTTCAAAGTTGGCGTATAACATAGTATCGACGGAGCCGATTTTGAAACCGCGGTGATCACAGGCAGCA
ACGCTCTGTCATCGTTACAATCAACATGCTACCCTCCGCGAGATCATCCGTGTTTCAAACCCGGCAGCTT
AGTTGCCGTTCTTCCGAATAGCATCGGTAACATGAGCAAAGTCTGCCGCCTTACAACGGCTCTCCCGCTG
ACGCCGTCCCGGACTGATGGGCTGCCTGTATCGAGTGGTGATTTTGTGCCGAGCTGCCGGTCGGGGAGCT
GTTGGCTGGCTGGTGGCAGGATATATTGTGGTGTAAACAAATTGACGCTTAGACAACTTAATAACACATT
GCGGACGTTTTTAATGTACTGAATTAACGCCGAATTAATTCGGGGGATCTGGATTTTAGTACTGGATTTT
GGTTTTAGGAATTAGAAATTTTATTGATAGAAGTATTTTACAAATACAAATACATACTAAGGGTTTCTTA
TATGCTCAACACATGAGCGAAACCCTATAGGAACCCTAATTCCCTTATCTGGGAACTACTCACACATTAT
TATGGAGAAACTCGAGGATCTAGTAACATACCTGCAGGTCGACTCTAGAGGATCCCCGGGTACCGAGCTC
GAATTCGATTCGGAGCTCTCTTCATCGGTGATTGATTCCTTTAAAGACTTATGTTTCTTATCTTGCTTCT
GAGGCAAGTATTCAGTTACCAGTTACCACTTATATTCTGGACTTTCTGACTGCATCCTCATTTTTCCAAC
ATTTTAAATTTCACTATTGGCTGAATGCTTCTTCTTTGAGGAAGAAACAATTCAGATGGCAGAAATGTAT
CAACCAATGCATATATACAAATGTACCTCTTGTTCTCAAAACATCTATCGGATGGTTCCATTTGCTTTGT
CATCCAATTAGTGACTACTTTATATTATTCACTCCTCTTTATTACTATTTTCATGCGAGGTTGCCATGTA
CATTATATTTGTAAGGATTGACGCTATTGAGCGTTTTTCTTCAATTTTCTTTATTTTAGACATGGGTATG
AAATGTGTGTTAGAGTTGGGTTGAATGAGATATACGTTCAAGTGAAGTGGCATACCGTTGTCGAGTAAGG
ATGACCTACCCATTCTTGAGACAAATGTTACATTTTAGTATCAGAGTAAAATGTGTACCTATAACTCAAA
TTCGATTGACATGTATCCATTCAACATAAAATTAAACCAGCCTGCACCTGCATCCACATTTCAAGTATTT
TCAAACCGTTCGGCTCCTATCCACCGGGTGTAACAAGACGGATTCCGAATTTGGAAGATTTTGACTCAAA
TTCCCAATTTATATTGACCGTGACTAAATCAACTTTAACTTCTATAATTCTGATTAAGCTCCCAATTTAT
ATTCCCAACGGCACTACCTCCAAAATTTATAGACTCTCATCCCCTTTTAAACCAACTTAGTAAACGCTCT
TTTTTTTAATTTTATGAAGTTAAGTTTTTACCTTGTTTTTAAAAAGAATCGTTCATAAGATGCCATGCCA
GAACATTAGCTACACGTTACACATAGCATGCAGCCGCGGAGAATTGTTTTTCTTCGCCACTTGTCACTCC
CTTCAAACACCTAAGAGCTTCTCTCTCACAGCACACACATACAATCACATGCGTGCATGCATTATTACAC
GTGATCGCCATGCAAATCTCCTTTATAGTCTATAAATTAACTCATCCGCTTCACTCTTTACTCAAACCAA
AACTCATCAATACAAACAAGATTAAAAACATACCCCATGCGGTCTTCCAAGAATGTTATCAAGGAGTTCA
TGAGGTTTAAGGTTCGCATGGAAGGAACGGTCAATGGGCACGAGTTTGAAATAGAAGGCGAAGGAGAGGG
GAGGCCATACGAAGGCCACAATACCGTAAAGCTTAAGGTAACCAAGGGGGGACCTTTGCCATTTGCTTGG
GATATTTTGTCACCACAATTTCAGTATGGAAGCAAGGTATATGTCAAGCACCCTGCCGACATACCAGACT
ATAAAAAGCTGTCATTTCCTGAAGGATTTAAATGGGAAAGGGTCATGAACTTTGAAGACGGTGGCGTCGT
TACTGTAACCCAGGATTCCAGTTTGCAGGATGGCTGTTTCATCTACAAGGTCAAGTTCATTGGCGTGAAC
TTTCCTTCCGATGGACCTGTTATGCAAAAGAAGACAATGGGCTGGGAAGCCAGCACTGAGCGTTTGTATC
CTCGTGATGGCGTGTTGAAAGGAGAGATTCATAAGGCTCTGAAGCTGAAAAACGGTGGTCATTACCTAGT
TGAATTCAAAAGTATTTACATGGCAAAGAAGCCTGTGCAGCTACCAGGGTACTACTATGTTGACTCCAAA
CTGGATATAACAAGCCACAACGAAGACTATACAATCGTTGAGCAGTATGAAAGAACCGAGGGACGCCACC
ATCTGTTCCTTTAAGATCGTTCAAACATTTGGCAATAAAGTTTCTTAAGATTGAATCCTGTTGCCGGTCT
TGCGATGATTATCATATAATTTCTGTTGAATTACGTTAAGCATGTAATAATTAACATGTAATGCATGACG
TTATTTATGAGATGGGTTTTTATGATTAGAGTCCCGCAATTATACATTTAATACGCGATAGAAAACAAAA
TATAGCGCGCAAACTAGGATAAATTATCGCGCGCGGTGTCATCTATGTTACTAGATCCTCGCCTCTAGAG
TCGACCTGCAGGCATGCAAGCTTGGCACTGGCCGTCGTTTTACAACGTCGTGACTGGGAAAACCCTGGCG
TTACCCAACTTAATCGCCTTGCAGCACATCCCCCTTTCGCCAGCTGGCGTAATAGCGAAGAGGCCCGCAC
CGATCGCCCTTCCCAACAGTTGCGCAGCCTGAATGGCGAATGCTAGAGCAGCTTGAGCTTGGATCAGATT
GTCGTTTCCCGCCTTCAGTTTAAACTATCAGTGTTTGACAGGATATATTGGCGGGTAAACCTAAGAGAAA
AGAGCGTTTATTAGAATAATCGGATATTTAAAAGGGCGTGAAAAGGTTTATCCGTTCGTCCATTTGTATG
TG
Features (pLannotate 1.2.2; 16 found; start..end, strand, type, name):
    258..659     +  CDS            Y4CG_SINFN (fragment): Protein inferred from homology: Swiss-Prot protein existence level 3. From Sinorhizobium fredii (strain NBRC 101917 / NGR234).
   1219..1848    +  CDS            pVS1 StaA: stability protein from the Pseudomonas plasmid pVS1 (Heeb et al., 2000)
   2277..3350    +  CDS            pVS1 RepA: replication protein from the Pseudomonas plasmid pVS1 (Heeb et al., 2000)
   3416..3610    +  rep_origin     pVS1 oriV: origin of replication for the Pseudomonas plasmid pVS1 (Heeb et al., 2000)
   3813..3852    +  CDS            rop (fragment): Rop protein, which maintains plasmids at low copy number; rop
   3954..4094    +  misc_feature   bom: basis of mobility region from pBR322
   4280..4868    -  rep_origin     ori: high-copy-number ColE1/pMB1/pBR322/pUC origin of replication
   4955..5749    -  CDS            KanR: aminoglycoside phosphotransferase; aphA-3; confers resistance to kanamycin
   6174..6198    +  misc_feature   LB T-DNA repeat: left border repeat from nopaline C58 T-DNA
   6276..6450    -  polyA_signal   CaMV poly(A) signal: cauliflower mosaic virus polyadenylation signal
   6471..6516    -  misc_feature   MCS (fragment): pUC18/19 multiple cloning site
   7667..8341    +  CDS            DsRed: DsRed is a basic (constitutively fluorescent) red fluorescent protein published in 1999, derived from Discosoma sp..
   8345..8597    +  terminator     NOS terminator: nopaline synthase terminator and poly(A) signal
   8602..8633    +  misc_feature   MCS (fragment): pUC18/19 multiple cloning site
   8636..8790    +  CDS            lacZα (fragment): LacZα fragment of β-galactosidase; lacZ fragment
   8856..8880    +  misc_feature   RB T-DNA repeat: right border repeat from nopaline C58 T-DNA
