[The description below was written by a language model from this plasmid's Addgene catalogue record and pLannotate feature annotations shown in this document.]
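Description:
pNapin-dsRED is an empty-backbone binary vector for plant expression, derived from pCambia3300, in which the BASTA (phosphinothricin) resistance marker of the parent has been replaced by a napin promoter-driven DsRed cassette. The sequenced plasmid is about 9 kb. Outside the T-DNA it carries the usual pCAMBIA maintenance functions. A ColE1/pMB1-type origin with the pBR322 bom mobilisation region supports replication in E. coli. The pVS1 oriV, with the RepA replication protein and StaA stability protein, supports stable maintenance in Agrobacterium. An aphA-3 kanamycin resistance gene provides bacterial selection.

The T-DNA is delimited by nopaline-type left and right border repeats. Within it, the annotated elements are a DsRed coding sequence followed by the NOS terminator, fragments of the pUC18/19 multiple cloning site, a lacZα fragment near the right border, and a residual CaMV poly(A) signal on the opposite strand next to the left border, presumably left over from the original marker cassette. The napin promoter itself was not picked up by the automated annotation. An unannotated stretch of roughly 1.1 kb lies immediately upstream of DsRed and is the likely location, but the feature table does not confirm this.

Napin promoters come from seed storage protein genes and are seed-specific, so transformants can be recognised visually as red-fluorescent seeds rather than by herbicide selection. The record lists DsRed as the only plant selectable marker. The remaining cloning sites allow a sequence of interest to be inserted by restriction cloning. The associated work used fluorescent seed markers of this kind to build Arabidopsis thaliana "traffic lines", in which such transgenes serve as tools for genetic analysis.
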