Addgene plasmid #127798: pNapin-dsRED
Purpose: (Empty Backbone) Napin Promoter driven dsRED expression
Depositing lab: Scott Poethig. Depositing organization: University of Pennsylvania. Publication: Traffic lines: new tools for genetic analysis in Arabidopsis thaliana. Wu G, Rossidivito G, Hu T, Berlyand Y, Poethig RS. Genetics. 2015 May;200(1):35-45. doi: 10.1534/genetics.114.173435. Epub 2015 Feb 23. PubMed 25711279.
Backbone
  Vector backbone: pCambia3300
  Modifications to backbone: Replaced BASTA resistance with Napin-promoter driven dsRED selection in plants.
  Vector type: Plant Expression
  Selectable markers: dsRED
Growth in bacteria
  Bacterial resistance: Kanamycin, 50 μg/mL
  Growth temperature: 37°C
  Growth strain: DH5alpha
  Copy number: Unknown
Gene/Insert
  Cloning method: Restriction Enzyme
  Sequencing primers: 5′ M13F; 3′ M13R
Terms and licenses: Academic/Nonprofit Terms; Industry Terms: Not Available to Industry
How to cite: pNapin-dsRED was a gift from Scott Poethig (Addgene plasmid # 127798 ; http://n2t.net/addgene:127798 ; RRID:Addgene_127798)
